Addgene plasmid #183819: pLenti-CD74-ROS1 S1986F/L2086F
Purpose: Express CD74-ROS1 fusion (C6;R34) harboring ROS1 S1986F/L2086F mutation in mammalian cells
Depositing lab: Aaron Hata. Depositing organization: Massachusetts General Hospital. Publication: Spectrum of Mechanisms of Resistance to Crizotinib and Lorlatinib in ROS1 Fusion-Positive Lung Cancer. Lin JJ, Choudhury NJ, Yoda S, Zhu VW, Johnson TW, Sakhtemani R, Dagogo-Jack I, Digumarthy SR, Lee C, Do A, Peterson J, Prutisto-Chang K, Malik W, Hubbeling HG, Langenbucher A, Schoenfeld AJ, Falcon CJ, Temel JS, Sequist LV, Yeap BY, Lennerz JK, Shaw AT, Lawrence MS, Ou SI, Hata AN, Drilon A, Gainor JF. Clin Cancer Res. 2021 May 15;27(10):2899-2909. doi: 10.1158/1078-0432.CCR-21-0032. Epub 2021 Mar 8. PubMed 33685866.
Backbone
  Vector backbone: pLenti
  Backbone size w/o insert (bp): 7877
  Total vector size (bp): 9428
  Vector type: Mammalian Expression, Lentiviral
  Selectable markers: Puromycin
Growth in bacteria
  Bacterial resistance: Ampicillin, 100 μg/mL
  Growth temperature: 37°C
  Growth strain: NEB Stable
  Copy number: Unknown
Gene/Insert 1
  Gene/Insert name: ROS Proto-Oncogene 1, Receptor Tyrosine Kinase (alt name: ROS1)
  Species: H. sapiens (human)
  Insert size (bp): 1488
  Mutation: S1986F/L2086F
  GenBank ID: NP_002935
  Entrez Gene: ROS1 (a.k.a. MCF3, ROS, c-ros-1)
  Promoter: CMV
  Tag / fusion protein: The fusion protein of CD74 exon 1-6 and ROS1 exon 34-43
  Cloning method: TOPO Cloning
  Sequencing primers: 5′ T7
Gene/Insert 2
  Gene/Insert name: CD74 molecule (alt name: CD74)
  Species: H. sapiens (human)
  Insert size (bp): 625
  GenBank ID: NM_001025159.3
  Entrez Gene: CD74 (a.k.a. CLIP, DHLAG, HLADG, II, Ia-GAMMA, p33)
  Promoter: CMV
  Tag / fusion protein: The fusion protein of CD74 exon 1-6 and ROS1 exon 34-43
  Cloning method: TOPO Cloning
  Sequencing primers: 5′ T7
Terms and licenses: Academic/Nonprofit Terms; Industry Terms: Not Available to Industry
How to cite: pLenti-CD74-ROS1 S1986F/L2086F was a gift from Aaron Hata (Addgene plasmid # 183819 ; http://n2t.net/addgene:183819 ; RRID:Addgene_183819)
