[The description below was written by a language model from this plasmid's Addgene catalogue record and pLannotate feature annotations shown in this document.]
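Description:
pLenti-CD74-ROS1 S1986F/L2086F is an HIV-1-based lentiviral transfer plasmid for expressing a mutant CD74-ROS1 oncogenic fusion in mammalian cells. It is propagated in E. coli through a high-copy ColE1/pUC-type origin with ampicillin resistance (AmpR). The viral portion comprises a truncated 5' LTR, the Ψ packaging signal with a gag fragment, the Rev response element, the cPPT/CTS and a self-inactivating ΔU3 3' LTR. Together these allow the genome to be packaged, exported, reverse transcribed and integrated, while leaving the integrated provirus without LTR promoter activity. The catalogue lists a total size of about 9.4 kb, whereas the sequenced record used for annotation is about 10 kb; the record does not explain the difference.

The internal cassette is driven by the CMV enhancer/promoter, followed by a T7 promoter used as a sequencing primer site. The fusion open reading frame sits between attB1 and attB2 Gateway sites. It joins a CD74 fragment (exons 1–6) directly to a ROS1 fragment (exons 34–43, the kinase-containing portion), the C6;R34 fusion variant, and carries the ROS1 substitutions S1986F and L2086F. A partial FLAG sequence is annotated just downstream of attB2, but the record does not indicate whether it is in frame with the fusion. An EMCV IRES then directs translation of puromycin N-acetyltransferase from the same transcript, linking puromycin selection to fusion expression, and a WPRE enhances transcript expression. The associated publication concerns mechanisms of resistance to crizotinib and lorlatinib in ROS1 fusion-positive lung cancer, so the construct is suited to generating stably transduced cell models for testing how this compound kinase-domain mutant affects ROS1 inhibitor sensitivity.
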