Features (pLannotate 1.2.2; 30 found; start..end, strand, type, name):
     91..294     +  promoter       CMV promoter: human cytomegalovirus (CMV) immediate early promoter
    390..408     +  promoter       T7 promoter: promoter for bacteriophage T7 RNA polymerase
    438..462     +  protein_bind   attB1: mutant version of attB; recombination site for the Gateway® BP reaction BP Clonase™
    483..1106    +  CDS            CD74 (fragment): HG2A_HUMAN - Also known as DHLAG. Experimental evidence at protein level: Swiss-Prot protein existence level 1. [Isoform p41]: Stabilizes the conformation of mature CTSL by binding to its active site and serving as a chaperone to help maintain a pool of mature enzyme in endocytic compartments and extracellular space of antigen-presenting cells (APCs). Has antiviral activity by stymieing the endosomal entry of Ebola virus and coronaviruses, including SARS-CoV-2 (PubMed:32855215). Disrupts cathepsin-mediated Ebola virus glycoprotein processing, which prevents viral fusion and entry. This antivir
   1107..2591    +  CDS            ROS1 (fragment): ROS1_HUMAN - Also known as MCF3, ROS. Experimental evidence at protein level: Swiss-Prot protein existence level 1. Orphan receptor tyrosine kinase (RTK) that plays a role in epithelial cell differentiation and regionalization of the proximal epididymal epithelium. May activate several downstream signaling pathways related to cell differentiation, proliferation, growth and survival including the PI3 kinase-mTOR signaling pathway. Mediates the phosphorylation of PTPN11, an activator of this pathway. May also phosphorylate and activate the transcription factor STAT3 to control anchorage-independ
   2611..2635    -  protein_bind   attB2: mutant version of attB; recombination site for the Gateway® BP reaction BP Clonase™
   2670..2690    +  CDS            FLAG (fragment): FLAG® epitope tag, followed by an enterokinase cleavage site
   2843..3305    +  misc_feature   IRES: internal ribosome entry site (IRES) of the encephalomyocarditis virus (EMCV)
   3319..3918    +  CDS            PuroR: puromycin N-acetyltransferase; pac from Streptomyces alboniger; confers resistance to puromycin
   3935..4523    +  misc_feature   WPRE: woodchuck hepatitis virus posttranscriptional regulatory element
   4531..4596    +  CDS            nef (fragment): NEF_HV1Z2 - Experimental evidence at protein level: Swiss-Prot protein existence level 1. Extracellular Nef protein targets CD4(+) T-lymphocytes for apoptosis by interacting with CXCR4 surface receptors. From Human immunodeficiency virus type 1 group M subtype D (isolate Z2/CDC-Z34) (HIV-1).
   4598..4831    +  LTR            3' LTR (ΔU3): self-inactivating 3' long terminal repeat (LTR) from HIV-1
   5036..5140    +  promoter       AmpR promoter: bla
   5141..6001    +  CDS            AmpR: β-lactamase; bla; confers resistance to ampicillin, carbenicillin, and related antibiotics
   6172..6760    +  rep_origin     ori: high-copy-number ColE1/pMB1/pBR322/pUC origin of replication
   6943..6997    +  CDS            lacI (fragment): lac repressor; lacI; The lac repressor binds to the lac operator to inhibit transcription in E. coli. This inhibition can be relieved by adding lactose or isopropyl-β-D-thiogalactopyranoside (IPTG).
   7003..7096    +  rep_origin     SV40 ori (fragment): SV40 origin of replication
   7121..7158    +  CDS            lacI (fragment): lac repressor; lacI; The lac repressor binds to the lac operator to inhibit transcription in E. coli. This inhibition can be relieved by adding lactose or isopropyl-β-D-thiogalactopyranoside (IPTG).
   7171..7192    +  protein_bind   CAP binding site: CAP binding activates transcription in the presence of cAMP. E. coli catabolite activator protein
   7207..7237    +  promoter       lac promoter: promoter for the E. coli lac operon
   7245..7261    +  protein_bind   lac operator: The lac repressor binds to the lac operator to inhibit transcription in E. coli. This inhibition can be relieved by adding lactose or isopropyl-β-D-thiogalactopyranoside (IPTG). lac repressor encoded by lacI
   7295..7378    +  polyA_signal   SV40 poly(A) signal (fragment): SV40 polyadenylation signal
   7545..7874    +  CDS            nef (fragment): NEF_HV1BR - Experimental evidence at protein level: Swiss-Prot protein existence level 1. Extracellular Nef protein targets CD4(+) T-lymphocytes for apoptosis by interacting with CXCR4 surface receptors (PubMed:14990729). From Human immunodeficiency virus type 1 group M subtype B (isolate BRU/LAI) (HIV-1).
   7922..8179    +  LTR            5' LTR (truncated): truncated 5' long terminal repeat (LTR) from HIV-1
   8226..8351    +  misc_feature   HIV-1 Ψ: packaging signal of human immunodeficiency virus type 1
   8335..8673    +  CDS            HIV-1 gag (fragment): gag protein from human immunodeficiency virus 1; gag
   8797..9133    +  ncRNA          RRE: Accession: RF00036 - HIV Rev response element
   9458..9558    +  CDS            Rev (fragment): human immunodeficiency virus 1 (HIV-1) Rev protein; rev; enhances nuclear export of unspliced and incompletely spliced viral mRNAs
   9607..9724    +  misc_feature   cPPT/CTS: central polypurine tract and central termination sequence of HIV-1
   9776..90      +  enhancer       CMV enhancer (across the origin): human cytomegalovirus immediate early enhancer
>Addgene plasmid #183819 | pLenti-CD74-ROS1 S1986F/L2086F | addgene full sequence | sequence record 360530 | Addgene NGS Result
TGGCCCGCCTGGCATTATGCCCAGTACATGACCTTATGGGACTTTCCTACTTGGCAGTACATCTACGTAT
TAGTCATCGCTATTACCATGGTGATGCGGTTTTGGCAGTACATCAATGGGCGTGGATAGCGGTTTGACTC
ACGGGGATTTCCAAGTCTCCACCCCATTGACGTCAATGGGAGTTTGTTTTGGCACCAAAATCAACGGGAC
TTTCCAAAATGTCGTAACAACTCCGCCCCATTGACGCAAATGGGCGGTAGGCGTGTACGGTGGGAGGTCT
ATATAAGCAGAGCTCGTTTAGTGAACCGTCAGATCGCCTGGAGACGCCATCCACGCTGTTTTGACCTCCA
TAGAAGACACCGGCGGCCGCAGATCTCTCGAGGTTGATCTAATACGACTCACTATAGGGAGACCCAAGCT
GGCTAGTTAAGCTATCAACAAGTTTGTACAAAAAAGCAGGCTCCGCGGCCGCCCCCTTCACCATGCACAG
GAGGAGAAGCAGGAGCTGTCGGGAAGATCAGAAGCCAGTCATGGATGACCAGCGCGACCTTATCTCCAAC
AATGAGCAACTGCCCATGCTGGGCCGGCGCCCTGGGGCCCCGGAGAGCAAGTGCAGCCGCGGAGCCCTGT
ACACAGGCTTTTCCATCCTGGTGACTCTGCTCCTCGCTGGCCAGGCCACCACCGCCTACTTCCTGTACCA
GCAGCAGGGCCGGCTGGACAAACTGACAGTCACCTCCCAGAACCTGCAGCTGGAGAACCTGCGCATGAAG
CTTCCCAAGCCTCCCAAGCCTGTGAGCAAGATGCGCATGGCCACCCCGCTGCTGATGCAGGCGCTGCCCA
TGGGAGCCCTGCCCCAGGGGCCCATGCAGAATGCCACCAAGTATGGCAACATGACAGAGGACCATGTGAT
GCACCTGCTCCAGAATGCTGACCCCCTGAAGGTGTACCCGCCACTGAAGGGGAGCTTCCCGGAGAACCTG
AGACACCTTAAGAACACCATGGAGACCATAGACTGGAAGGTCTTTGAGAGCTGGATGCACCATTGGCTCC
TGTTTGAAATGAGCAGGCACTCCTTGGAGCAAAAGCCCACTGACGCTCCACCGAAAGATGATTTTTGGAT
ACCAGAAACAAGTTTCATACTTACTATTATAGTTGGAATATTTCTGGTTGTTACAATCCCACTGACCTTT
GTCTGGCATAGAAGATTAAAGAATCAAAAAAGTGCCAAGGAAGGGGTGACAGTGCTTATAAACGAAGACA
AAGAGTTGGCTGAGCTGCGAGGTCTGGCAGCCGGAGTAGGCCTGGCTAATGCCTGCTATGCAATACATAC
TCTTCCAACCCAAGAGGAGATTGAAAATCTTCCTGCCTTCCCTCGGGAAAAACTGACTCTGCGTCTCTTG
CTGGGAAGTGGAGCCTTTGGAGAAGTGTATGAAGGAACAGCAGTGGACATCTTAGGAGTTGGAAGTGGAG
AAATCAAAGTAGCAGTGAAGACTTTGAAGAAGGGTTTCACAGACCAGGAGAAGATTGAATTCCTGAAGGA
GGCACATCTGATGAGCAAATTTAATCATCCCAACATTCTGAAGCAGCTTGGAGTTTGTCTGCTGAATGAA
CCCCAATACATTATCCTGGAACTGATGGAGGGAGGAGACCTTCTTACTTATTTGCGTAAAGCCCGGATGG
CAACGTTTTATGGTCCTTTACTCACCTTGGTTGACCTTGTAGACCTGTGTGTAGATATTTCAAAAGGCTG
TGTCTACTTGGAACGGATGCATTTCATTCACAGGGATCTGGCAGCTAGAAATTGCTTTGTTTCCGTGAAA
GACTATACCAGTCCACGGATAGTGAAGATTGGAGACTTTGGACTCGCCAGAGACATCTATAAAAATGATT
ACTATAGAAAGAGAGGGGAAGGCCTGCTCCCAGTTCGGTGGATGGCTCCAGAAAGTTTGATGGATGGAAT
CTTCACTACTCAATCTGATGTATGGTCTTTTGGAATTCTGATTTGGGAGATTTTAACTCTTGGTCATCAG
CCTTATCCAGCTCATTCCAACCTTGATGTGTTAAACTATGTGCAAACAGGAGGGAGACTGGAGCCACCAA
GAAATTGTCCTGATGATCTGTGGAATTTAATGACCCAGTGCTGGGCTCAAGAACCCGACCAAAGACCTAC
TTTTCATAGAATTCAGGACCAACTTCAGTTATTCAGAAATTTTTTCTTAAATAGCATTTATAAGTCCAGA
GATGAAGCAAACAACAGTGGAGTCATAAATGAAAGCTTTGAAGGTGAAGATGGCGATGTGATTTGTTTGA
ATTCAGATGACATTATGCCAGTTGCTTTAATGGAAACGAAGAACCGAGAAGGGTTAAACTATATGGTACT
TGCTACAGAATGTGGCCAAGGTGAAGAAAAGTCTGAGGGTCCTCTAGGCTCCCAGGAATCTGAATCTTGT
GGTCTGAGGAAAGAAGAGAAGGAACCACATGCAGACAAAGATTTCTGCCAAGAAAAACAAGTGGCTTACT
GCCCTTCTGGCAAGCCTGAAGGCCTGAACTATGCCTGTCTCACTCACAGTGGATATGGAGATGGGTCTGA
TTAAAAGGGTGGGCGCGCCGACCCAGCTTTCTTGTACAAAGTGGTTTAGCTAGAGGGCCCGCGGTTCGAA
CTCGAGGACTACAAGGACGACGATGACAAGTCGGCCGCTGGAGGATACCCCTACGACGTGCCCGACTACG
CCTAGAATTCCGCCCCCCCCCCTAACGTTACTGGCCGAAGCCGCTTGGAATAAGGCCGGTGTGCGTTTGT
CTATATGTTATTTTCCACCATATTGCCGTCTTTTGGCAATGTGAGGGCCCGGAAACCTGGCCCTGTCTTC
TTGACGAGCATTCCTAGGGGTCTTTCCCCTCTCGCCAAAGGAATGCAAGGTCTGTTGAATGTCGTGAAGG
AAGCAGTTCCTCTGGAAGCTTCTTGAAGACAAACAACGTCTGTAGCGACCCTTTGCAGGCAGCGGAACCC
CCCACCTGGCGACAGGTGCCTCTGCGGCCAAAAGCCACGTGTATAAGATACACCTGCAAAGGCGGCACAA
CCCCAGTGCCACGTTGTGAGTTGGATAGTTGTGGAAAGAGTCAAATGGCTCTCCTCAAGCGTATTCAACA
AGGGGCTGAAGGATGCCCAGAAGGTACCCCATTGTATGGGATCTGATCTGGGGCCTCGGTGCACATGCTT
TACATGTGTTTAGTCGAGGTTAAAAAAACGTCTAGGCCCCCCGAACCACGGGGACGTGGTTTTCCTTTGA
AAAACACGATGATAATATGGCCACAACCATGACCGAGTACAAGCCCACGGTGCGCCTCGCCACCCGCGAC
GACGTCCCCAGGGCCGTACGCACCCTCGCCGCCGCGTTCGCCGACTACCCCGCCACGCGCCACACCGTCG
ATCCGGACCGCCACATCGAGCGGGTCACCGAGCTGCAAGAACTCTTCCTCACGCGCGTCGGGCTCGACAT
CGGCAAGGTGTGGGTCGCGGACGACGGCGCCGCGGTGGCGGTCTGGACCACGCCGGAGAGCGTCGAAGCG
GGGGCGGTGTTCGCCGAGATCGGCCCGCGCATGGCCGAGTTGAGCGGTTCCCGGCTGGCCGCGCAGCAAC
AGATGGAAGGCCTCCTGGCGCCGCACCGGCCCAAGGAGCCCGCGTGGTTCCTGGCCACCGTCGGCGTCTC
GCCCGACCACCAGGGCAAGGGTCTGGGCAGCGCCGTCGTGCTCCCCGGAGTGGAGGCGGCCGAGCGCGCC
GGGGTGCCCGCCTTCCTGGAGACCTCCGCGCCCCGCAACCTCCCCTTCTACGAGCGGCTCGGCTTCACCG
TCACCGCCGACGTCGAGGTGCCCGAAGGACCGCGCACCTGGTGCATGACCCGCAAGCCCGGTGCCTGATG
CATCGATGGATCCTAATCAACCTCTGGATTACAAAATTTGTGAAAGATTGACTGGTATTCTTAACTATGT
TGCTCCTTTTACGCTATGTGGATACGCTGCTTTAATGCCTTTGTATCATGCTATTGCTTCCCGTATGGCT
TTCATTTTCTCCTCCTTGTATAAATCCTGGTTGCTGTCTCTTTATGAGGAGTTGTGGCCCGTTGTCAGGC
AACGTGGCGTGGTGTGCACTGTGTTTGCTGACGCAACCCCCACTGGTTGGGGCATTGCCACCACCTGTCA
GCTCCTTTCCGGGACTTTCGCTTTCCCCCTCCCTATTGCCACGGCGGAACTCATCGCCGCCTGCCTTGCC
CGCTGCTGGACAGGGGCTCGGCTGTTGGGCACTGACAATTCCGTGGTGTTGTCGGGGAAATCATCGTCCT
TTCCTTGGCTGCTCGCCTGTGTTGCCACCTGGATTCTGCGCGGGACGTCCTTCTGCTACGTCCCTTCGGC
CCTCAATCCAGCGGACCTTCCTTCCCGCGGCCTGCTGCCGGCTCTGCGGCCTCTTCCGCGTCTTCGCCTT
CGCCCTCAGACGAGTCGGATCTCCCTTTGGGCCGCCTCCCCGCCTGAGATCCTTTAAGACCAATGACTTA
CAAGGCAGCTGTAGATCTTAGCCACTTTTTAAAAGAAAAGGGGGGACTGGAAGGGCTAATTCACTCCCAA
CGAAGACAAGATCTGCTTTTTGCTTGTACTGGGTCTCTCTGGTTAGACCAGATCTGAGCCTGGGAGCTCT
CTGGCTAACTAGGGAACCCACTGCTTAAGCCTCAATAAAGCTTGCCTTGAGTGCTTCAAGTAGTGTGTGC
CCGTCTGTTGTGTGACTCTGGTAACTAGAGATCCCTCAGACCCTTTTAGTCAGTGTGGAAAATCTCTAGC
AGTAGTAGTTCATGTCATCTTATTATTCAGTATTTATAACTTGCAAAGAAATGAATATCAGAGAGTGAGA
GGCCCGGGTTAATTAAGGAAAGGGCTAGATCATTCTTGAAGACGAAAGGGCCTCGTGATACGCCTATTTT
TATAGGTTAATGTCATGATAATAATGGTTTCTTAGACGTCAGGTGGCACTTTTCGGGGAAATGTGCGCGG
AACCCCTATTTGTTTATTTTTCTAAATACATTCAAATATGTATCCGCTCATGAGACAATAACCCTGATAA
ATGCTTCAATAATATTGAAAAAGGAAGAGTATGAGTATTCAACATTTCCGTGTCGCCCTTATTCCCTTTT
TTGCGGCATTTTGCCTTCCTGTTTTTGCTCACCCAGAAACGCTGGTGAAAGTAAAAGATGCTGAAGATCA
GTTGGGTGCACGAGTGGGTTACATCGAACTGGATCTCAACAGCGGTAAGATCCTTGAGAGTTTTCGCCCC
GAAGAACGTTTTCCAATGATGAGCACTTTTAAAGTTCTGCTATGTGGCGCGGTATTATCCCGTGTTGACG
CCGGGCAAGAGCAACTCGGTCGCCGCATACACTATTCTCAGAATGACTTGGTTGAGTACTCACCAGTCAC
AGAAAAGCATCTTACGGATGGCATGACAGTAAGAGAATTATGCAGTGCTGCCATAACCATGAGTGATAAC
ACTGCGGCCAACTTACTTCTGACAACGATCGGAGGACCGAAGGAGCTAACCGCTTTTTTGCACAACATGG
GGGATCATGTAACTCGCCTTGATCGTTGGGAACCGGAGCTGAATGAAGCCATACCAAACGACGAGCGTGA
CACCACGATGCCTGTAGCAATGGCAACAACGTTGCGCAAACTATTAACTGGCGAACTACTTACTCTAGCT
TCCCGGCAACAATTAATAGACTGGATGGAGGCGGATAAAGTTGCAGGACCACTTCTGCGCTCGGCCCTTC
CGGCTGGCTGGTTTATTGCTGATAAATCTGGAGCCGGTGAGCGTGGGTCTCGCGGTATCATTGCAGCACT
GGGGCCAGATGGTAAGCCCTCCCGTATCGTAGTTATCTACACGACGGGGAGTCAGGCAACTATGGATGAA
CGAAATAGACAGATCGCTGAGATAGGTGCCTCACTGATTAAGCATTGGTAACTGTCAGACCAAGTTTACT
CATATATACTTTAGATTGATTTAAAACTTCATTTTTAATTTAAAAGGATCTAGGTGAAGATCCTTTTTGA
TAATCTCATGACCAAAATCCCTTAACGTGAGTTTTCGTTCCACTGAGCGTCAGACCCCGTAGAAAAGATC
AAAGGATCTTCTTGAGATCCTTTTTTTCTGCGCGTAATCTGCTGCTTGCAAACAAAAAAACCACCGCTAC
CAGCGGTGGTTTGTTTGCCGGATCAAGAGCTACCAACTCTTTTTCCGAAGGTAACTGGCTTCAGCAGAGC
GCAGATACCAAATACTGTTCTTCTAGTGTAGCCGTAGTTAGGCCACCACTTCAAGAACTCTGTAGCACCG
CCTACATACCTCGCTCTGCTAATCCTGTTACCAGTGGCTGCTGCCAGTGGCGATAAGTCGTGTCTTACCG
GGTTGGACTCAAGACGATAGTTACCGGATAAGGCGCAGCGGTCGGGCTGAACGGGGGGTTCGTGCACACA
GCCCAGCTTGGAGCGAACGACCTACACCGAACTGAGATACCTACAGCGTGAGCTATGAGAAAGCGCCACG
CTTCCCGAAGGGAGAAAGGCGGACAGGTATCCGGTAAGCGGCAGGGTCGGAACAGGAGAGCGCACGAGGG
AGCTTCCAGGGGGAAACGCCTGGTATCTTTATAGTCCTGTCGGGTTTCGCCACCTCTGACTTGAGCGTCG
ATTTTTGTGATGCTCGTCAGGGGGGCGGAGCCTATGGAAAAACGCCAGCAACGCGGCCTTTTTACGGTTC
CTGGCCTTTTGCTGGCCTTTTGCTCACATGTTCTTTCCTGCGTTATCCCCTGATTCTGTGGATAACCGTA
TTACCGCCTTTGAGTGAGCTGATACCGCTCGCCGCAGCCGAACGACCGAGCGCAGCGAGTCAGTGAGCGA
GGAAGCGGAAGAGCGCCCAATACGCAAACCGCCTCTCCCCGCGCGTTGGCCGATTCATTAATGCAGCAAG
CTCATGGCTGACTAATTTTTTTTATTTATGCAGAGGCCGAGGCCGCCTCGGCCTCTGAGCTATTCCAGAA
GTAGTGAGGAGGCTTTTTTGGAGGCCTAGGCTTTTGCAAAAAGCTCCCCGTGGCACGACAGGTTTCCCGA
CTGGAAAGCGGGCAGTGAGCGCAACGCAATTAATGTGAGTTAGCTCACTCATTAGGCACCCCAGGCTTTA
CACTTTATGCTTCCGGCTCGTATGTTGTGTGGAATTGTGAGCGGATAACAATTTCACACAGGAAACAGCT
ATGACATGATTACGAATTTCACAAATAAAGCATTTTTTTCACTGCATTCTAGTTGTGGTTTGTCCAAACT
CATCAATGTATCTTATCATGTCTGGATCAACTGGATAACTCAAGCTAACCAAAATCATCCCAAACTTCCC
ACCCCATACCCTATTACCACTGCCAATTACCTGTGGTTTCATTTACTCTAAACCTGTGATTCCTCTGAAT
TATTTTCATTTTAAAGAAATTGTATTTGTTAAATATGTACTACAAACTTAGTAGTTGGAAGGGCTAATTC
ACTCCCAAAGAAGACAAGATATCCTTGATCTGTGGATCTACCACACACAAGGCTACTTCCCTGATTAGCA
GAACTACACACCAGGGCCAGGGGTCAGATATCCACTGACCTTTGGATGGTGCTACAAGCTAGTACCAGTT
GAGCCAGATAAGGTAGAAGAGGCCAATAAAGGAGAGAACACCAGCTTGTTACACCCTGTGAGCCTGCATG
GGATGGATGACCCGGAGAGAGAAGTGTTAGAGTGGAGGTTTGACAGCCGCCTAGCATTTCATCACGTGGC
CCGAGAGCTGCATCCGGAGTACTTCAAGAACTGCTGATATCGAGCTTGCTACAAGGGACTTTCCGCTGGG
GACTTTCCAGGGAGGCGTGGCCTGGGCGGGACTGGGGAGTGGCGAGCCCTCAGATCCTGCATATAAGCAG
CTGCTTTTTGCCTGTACTGGGTCTCTCTGGTTAGACCAGATCTGAGCCTGGGAGCTCTCTGGCTAACTAG
GGAACCCACTGCTTAAGCCTCAATAAAGCTTGCCTTGAGTGCTTCAAGTAGTGTGTGCCCGTCTGTTGTG
TGACTCTGGTAACTAGAGATCCCTCAGACCCTTTTAGTCAGTGTGGAAAATCTCTAGCAGTGGCGCCCGA
ACAGGGACTTGAAAGCGAAAGGGAAACCAGAGGAGCTCTCTCGACGCAGGACTCGGCTTGCTGAAGCGCG
CACGGCAAGAGGCGAGGGGCGGCGACTGGTGAGTACGCCAAAAATTTTGACTAGCGGAGGCTAGAAGGAG
AGAGATGGGTGCGAGAGCGTCAGTATTAAGCGGGGGAGAATTAGATCGCGATGGGAAAAAATTCGGTTAA
GGCCAGGGGGAAAGAAAAAATATAAATTAAAACATATAGTATGGGCAAGCAGGGAGCTAGAACGATTCGC
AGTTAATCCTGGCCTGTTAGAAACATCAGAAGGCTGTAGACAAATACTGGGACAGCTACAACCATCCCTT
CAGACAGGATCAGAAGAACTTAGATCATTATATAATACAGTAGCAACCCTCTATTGTGTGCATCAAAGGA
TAGAGATAAAAGACACCAAGGAAGCTTTAGACAAGATAGAGGAAGAGCAAAACAAAAGTAAGACCACCGC
ACAGCAAGCGGCCGGCCGCTGATCTTCAGACCTGGAGGAGGAGATATGAGGGACAATTGGAGAAGTGAAT
TATATAAATATAAAGTAGTAAAAATTGAACCATTAGGAGTAGCACCCACCAAGGCAAAGAGAAGAGTGGT
GCAGAGAGAAAAAAGAGCAGTGGGAATAGGAGCTTTGTTCCTTGGGTTCTTGGGAGCAGCAGGAAGCACT
ATGGGCGCAGCGTCAATGACGCTGACGGTACAGGCCAGACAATTATTGTCTGGTATAGTGCAGCAGCAGA
ACAATTTGCTGATGGCTATTGAGGCGCAACAGCATCTGTTGCAACTCACAGTCTGGGGCATCAAGCAGCT
CCAGGCAAGAATCCTGGCTGTGGAAAGATACCTAAAGGATCAACAGCTCCTGGGGATTTTGGGTTGCTCT
GGAAAACTCATTTGCACCACTGCTGTGCCTTGGAATGCTAGTTGGAGTAATAAATCTCTGGAACAGATTT
GGAATCACACGACCTGGATGGAGTGGGACAGAGAAATTAACAATTACACAAGCTTAATACACTCCTTAAT
TGAAGAATCGCAAAACCAGCAAGAAAAGAATGAACAAGAATTATTGGAATTAGATAAATGGGCAAGTTTG
TGGAATTGGTTTAACATAACAAATTGGCTGTGGTATATAAAATTATTCATAATGATAGTAGGAGGCTTGG
TAGGTTTAAGAATAGTTTTTGCTGTACTTTCTATAGTGAATAGAGTTAGGCAGGGATATTCACCATTATC
GTTTCAGACCCACCTCCCAACCCCGAGGGGACCCGACAGGCCCGAAGGAATAGAAGAAGAAGGTGGAGAG
AGAGACAGAGACAGATCCATTCGATTAGTGAACGGATCTCGACGGTATCGCCGAATTAATTCACAAATGG
CAGTATTCATCCACAATTTTAAAAGAAAAGGGGGGATTGGGGGGTACAGTGCAGGGAAAAGAATAGTAGA
CATAATAGCAACAGACATACAAACTAAAGAATTACAAAAACAAATTACAAAAATTCAAAATTTTCGGGTT
TATTACAGGGACAGCAGAGATCCAGTTTGGACTAGTGGAGTTCCGCGTTACATAACTTACGGTAAATGGC
CCGCCTGGCTGACCGCCCAACGACCCCCGCCCATTGACGTCAATAATGACGTATGTTCCCATAGTAACGC
CAATAGGGACTTTCCATTGACGTCAATGGGTGGAGTATTTACGGTAAACTGCCCACTTGGCAGTACATCA
AGTGTATCATATGCCAAGTACGCCCCCTATTGACGTCAATGACGGTAAA
